Addgene plasmid #32308: pENTR L1-5XQUAS-L4
Depositing lab: Steve Stowers. Depositing organization: Montana State University. Publication: A Gateway MultiSite Recombination Cloning Toolkit. Petersen LK, Stowers RS. PLoS One. 2011;6(9):e24531. Epub 2011 Sep 9. 10.1371/journal.pone.0024531 PubMed 21931740.
Backbone
  Vector backbone: pDONR 221 P1-P4
  Backbone manufacturer: Invitrogen
  Backbone size w/o insert (bp): 2560
  Vector type: Gateway MultiSite entry clone
Growth in bacteria
  Bacterial resistance: Kanamycin, 50 μg/mL
  Growth temperature: 37°C
  Growth strain: DH10B
  Copy number: High Copy
Gene/Insert
  Gene/Insert name: 5XQUAS
  Species: Neurospora crassa
  Insert size (bp): 438
  Cloning method: Gateway Cloning
  Sequencing primers: 5′ M13F; 3′ M13R
Terms and licenses: Academic/Nonprofit Terms; Industry Terms: Not Available to Industry
Depositor comments: Please see http://www.everyvector.com/sequences/show_public/12855 for additional plasmid map.
How to cite: pENTR L1-5XQUAS-L4 was a gift from Steve Stowers (Addgene plasmid # 32308 ; http://n2t.net/addgene:32308 ; RRID:Addgene_32308)
