[The description below was written by a language model from this plasmid's Addgene catalogue record and pLannotate feature annotations shown in this document.]
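Description:
pENTR L1-5XQUAS-L4 is a Gateway MultiSite entry clone built in the Invitrogen pDONR 221 P1-P4 backbone. It supplies a QF-responsive enhancer/promoter module as the first element in multi-fragment LR recombination assemblies. The plasmid is about 3 kb and is propagated in E. coli from a high-copy ColE1/pUC-type origin, with selection through a kanamycin resistance gene (aminoglycoside phosphotransferase). The rrnB T1 and T2 transcription terminators lie upstream of the recombination cassette, where they insulate the insert from read-through transcription originating in the backbone. The small annotated lacI, lacZα and pBluescript MCS fragments appear to be vector or cloning remnants rather than functional units. M13 forward and reverse primer sites flank the cassette for sequencing, and a T7 promoter lies just outside attL4.

The payload sits between attL1 and attL4 and is catalogued as a 438 bp insert named 5XQUAS, with Neurospora crassa given as the source species. QUAS is the binding site for the QF transcriptional activator of the Neurospora qa gene cluster, the basis of the Q binary expression system. The name indicates five copies of this site, although the automated annotation does not mark them individually. The annotation does identify a Drosophila melanogaster hsp70Bb promoter within the attL-flanked region. This is consistent with the usual arrangement of QUAS repeats placed upstream of a minimal hsp70 promoter, so that transcription depends on QF.

In an LR reaction the L1–L4 module is combined with compatible entry clones carrying coding sequences, tags or 3′ elements, plus a destination vector, to produce QF-dependent expression constructs. The hsp70 promoter suggests these are intended mainly for Drosophila transgenesis, though the record does not state this explicitly.
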