Features (pLannotate 1.2.2; 11 found; start..end, strand, type, name):
    121..213     +  CDS            lacI (fragment): lac repressor; lacI; The lac repressor binds to the lac operator to inhibit transcription in E. coli. This inhibition can be relieved by adding lactose or isopropyl-β-D-thiogalactopyranoside (IPTG).
    268..295     -  terminator     rrnB T2 terminator: transcription terminator T2 from the E. coli rrnB gene
    427..470     +  terminator     rrnB T1 terminator: Escherichia coli rrnB; transcription terminator T1 from the E. coli rrnB gene
    517..553     -  CDS            lacZα (fragment): LacZα fragment of β-galactosidase; lacZ fragment
    569..668     +  protein_bind   attL1: mutant version of attL; recombination site for the Gateway® LR reaction LR Clonase™
    805..833     -  misc_feature   MCS (fragment): pBluescript multiple cloning site
    854..1092    +  promoter       hsp70 promoter: Drosophila melanogaster hsp70Bb promoter
   1131..1226    -  protein_bind   attL4: mutant version of attL; recombination site for the Gateway® LR reaction LR Clonase™
   1258..1276    -  promoter       T7 promoter: promoter for bacteriophage T7 RNA polymerase
   1410..2219    +  CDS            KanR: aminoglycoside phosphotransferase; aph(3')-Ia; confers resistance to kanamycin in bacteria or G418 (Geneticin®) in eukaryotes
   2366..2954    +  rep_origin     ori: high-copy-number ColE1/pMB1/pBR322/pUC origin of replication
>Addgene plasmid #32308 | pENTR L1-5XQUAS-L4 | depositor full sequence | sequence record 36628 | pENTR L1-5XQUAS-L4 sequence 3016 bps
CTTTCCTGCGTTATCCCCTGATTCTGTGGATAACCGTATTACCGCCTTTGAGTGAGCTGATACCGCTCGC
CGCAGCCGAACGACCGAGCGCAGCGAGTCAGTGAGCGAGGAAGCGGAAGAGCGCCCAATACGCAAACCGC
CTCTCCCCGCGCGTTGGCCGATTCATTAATGCAGCTGGCACGACAGGTTTCCCGACTGGAAAGCGGGCAG
TGAGCGCAACGCAATTAATACGCGTACCGCTAGCCAGGAAGAGTTTGTAGAAACGCAAAAAGGCCATCCG
TCAGGATGGCCTTCTGCTTAGTTTGATGCCTGGCAGTTTATGGCGGGCGTCCTGCCCGCCACCCTCCGGG
CCGTTGCTTCACAACGTTCAAATCCGCTCCCGGCGGATTTGTCCTACTCAGGAGAGCGTTCACCGACAAA
CAACAGATAAAACGAAAGGCCCAGTCTTCCGACTGAGCCTTTCGTTTTATTTGATGCCTGGCAGTTCCCT
ACTCTCGCGTTAACGCTAGCATGGATGTTTTCCCAGTCACGACGTTGTAAAACGACGGCCAGTCTTAAGC
TCGGGCCCCAAATAATGATTTTATTTTGACTGATAGTGACCTGTTCGTTGCAACAAATTGATGAGCAATG
CTTTTTTATAATGCCAACTTTGTACAAAAAAGCAGGCTCTATCCAACGCGTTGGGAGCTCTCCGGATCCA
AGCTTGGATCCGGGTAATCGCTTATCCTCGGATAAACAATTATCCTCACGGGTAATCGCTTATCCGCTCG
GGTAATCGCTTATCCTCGGGTAATCGCTTATCCTTAAGCTTGATATCGAATTGCTGCAGCCCGAGCGGAG
ACTCTAGCGAGCGCCGGAGTATAAATAGAGGCGCTTCGTCTACGGAGCGACAATTCAATTCAAACAAGCA
AAGTGAACACGTCGCTAAGCGAAAGCTAAGCAAATAAACAAGCGCAGCTGAACAAGCTAAACAATCTGCA
GTAAAGTGCAAGTTAAAGTGAATCAATTAAAAGTAACCAGCAACCAAGTAAATCAACTGCAACTACTGAA
ATCTGCCAAGAAGTAATTATTGAATACAAGAAGAGAACTCTGAATAGGGAATTGGGAATTCGTTAACAGA
TCGGGGCACCCAACTTTTCTATACAAAGTTGGCATTATAAGAAAGCATTGCTTATCAATTTGTTGCAACG
AACAGGTCACTATCAGTCAAAATAAAATCATTATTTGCCATCCAGCTGCAGGGCGGCCGCGATATCCCCT
ATAGTGAGTCGTATTACATGGTCATAGCTGTTTCCTGGCAGCTCTGGCCCGTGTCTCAAAATCTCTGATG
TTACATTGCACAAGATAAAAATATATCATCATGAACAATAAAACTGTCTGCTTACATAAACAGTAATACA
AGGGGTGTTATGAGCCATATTCAACGGGAAACGTCGAGGCCGCGATTAAATTCCAACATGGATGCTGATT
TATATGGGTATAAATGGGCTCGCGATAATGTCGGGCAATCAGGTGCGACAATCTATCGCTTGTATGGGAA
GCCCGATGCGCCAGAGTTGTTTCTGAAACATGGCAAAGGTAGCGTTGCCAATGATGTTACAGATGAGATG
GTCAGACTAAACTGGCTGACGGAATTTATGCCTCTTCCGACCATCAAGCATTTTATCCGTACTCCTGATG
ATGCATGGTTACTCACCACTGCGATCCCCGGAAAAACAGCATTCCAGGTATTAGAAGAATATCCTGATTC
AGGTGAAAATATTGTTGATGCGCTGGCAGTGTTCCTGCGCCGGTTGCATTCGATTCCTGTTTGTAATTGT
CCTTTTAACAGCGATCGCGTATTTCGTCTCGCTCAGGCGCAATCACGAATGAATAACGGTTTGGTTGATG
CGAGTGATTTTGATGACGAGCGTAATGGCTGGCCTGTTGAACAAGTCTGGAAAGAAATGCATAAACTTTT
GCCATTCTCACCGGATTCAGTCGTCACTCATGGTGATTTCTCACTTGATAACCTTATTTTTGACGAGGGG
AAATTAATAGGTTGTATTGATGTTGGACGAGTCGGAATCGCAGACCGATACCAGGATCTTGCCATCCTAT
GGAACTGCCTCGGTGAGTTTTCTCCTTCATTACAGAAACGGCTTTTTCAAAAATATGGTATTGATAATCC
TGATATGAATAAATTGCAGTTTCATTTGATGCTCGATGAGTTTTTCTAATCAGAATTGGTTAATTGGTTG
TAACACTGGCAGAGCATTACGCTGACTTGACGGGACGGCGCAAGCTCATGACCAAAATCCCTTAACGTGA
GTTACGCGTCGTTCCACTGAGCGTCAGACCCCGTAGAAAAGATCAAAGGATCTTCTTGAGATCCTTTTTT
TCTGCGCGTAATCTGCTGCTTGCAAACAAAAAAACCACCGCTACCAGCGGTGGTTTGTTTGCCGGATCAA
GAGCTACCAACTCTTTTTCCGAAGGTAACTGGCTTCAGCAGAGCGCAGATACCAAATACTGTTCTTCTAG
TGTAGCCGTAGTTAGGCCACCACTTCAAGAACTCTGTAGCACCGCCTACATACCTCGCTCTGCTAATCCT
GTTACCAGTGGCTGCTGCCAGTGGCGATAAGTCGTGTCTTACCGGGTTGGACTCAAGACGATAGTTACCG
GATAAGGCGCAGCGGTCGGGCTGAACGGGGGGTTCGTGCACACAGCCCAGCTTGGAGCGAACGACCTACA
CCGAACTGAGATACCTACAGCGTGAGCTATGAGAAAGCGCCACGCTTCCCGAAGGGAGAAAGGCGGACAG
GTATCCGGTAAGCGGCAGGGTCGGAACAGGAGAGCGCACGAGGGAGCTTCCAGGGGGAAACGCCTGGTAT
CTTTATAGTCCTGTCGGGTTTCGCCACCTCTGACTTGAGCGTCGATTTTTGTGATGCTCGTCAGGGGGGC
GGAGCCTATGGAAAAACGCCAGCAACGCGGCCTTTTTACGGTTCCTGGCCTTTTGCTGGCCTTTTGCTCA
CATGTT
