>Addgene plasmid #32308 | pENTR L1-5XQUAS-L4 | addgene partial sequence | sequence record 37572 | M13-F20 5'-TGTAAAACGACGGCCAGT-3'
ATATGGATTTTATTTTGACTGATAGTGACCTGTTCGTTGCAACAAATTGATGAGCAATGCTTTTTTATAA
TGCCAACTTTGTACAAAAAAGCAGGCTCTATCCAACGCGTTGGGAGCTCTCCGGATCCAAGCTTGGATCC
GGGTAATCGCTTATCCTCGGATAAACAATTATCCTCACGGGTAATCGCTTATCCGCTCGGGTAATCGCTT
ATCCTCGGGTAATCGCTTATCCTTAAGCTTGATATCGAATTGCTGCAGCCCGAGCGGAGACTCTAGCGAG
CGCCGGAGTATAAATAGAGGCGCTTCGTCTACGGAGCGACAATTCAATTCAAACAAGCAAAGTGAACACG
TCGCTAAGCGAAAGCTAAGCAAATAAACAAGCGCAGCTGAACAAGCTAAACAATCTGCAGTAAAGTGCAA
GTTAAAGTGAATCAATTAAAAGTAACCAGCAACCAAGTAAATCAACTGCAACTACTGAAATCTGCCAAGA
AGTAATTATTGAATACAAGAAGAGAACTCTGAATAGGGAATTGGGAATTCGTTAACAGATCGGGGCACCC
AACTTTTCTATACAAAGTTGGCATTATAAGAAAGCATTGCTTATCAATTTGTTGCAACGAACAGGTCACT
ATCAGTCAAAATAAAATCATTATTTGCCATCCAGCTGCAGGGCGGCCGCGATATCCCCTATAGTGAGTCG
TATTACATGGTCATAGCTGTTTCCTGGCAGCTCTGGCCCGTGTCTCAAAATCTCTGATGTTACATTGCAC
AAGATAAAAATATATCATCATGAACAATAAAACTGTCTGCTTACATAAACAGTAATACAAGGGGTGTTAT
GAGCCATATTCAACGGGAAACGTCGAGGCCGCGATTAAATTCCAACATGGATGCTGATTTATATGGGTAT
AAATGGGCTCGCGATAATGTCGGGCAATCAGGTGCGACAAT
